Addgene plasmid #227223: K420E FL USP7
Purpose: Expresses human USP7 with a N-terminal cleavable 6His tag in E. coli
Depositing lab: Irina Bezsonova. Depositing organization: University of Connecticut Health Center. Publication: Functional spectrum of USP7 pathogenic variants in Hao-Fountain syndrome: Insights into the enzyme's activity, stability, and allosteric modulation. Korchak EJ, Sharafi M, Jaen Maisonet I, Salazar-Chaparro A, Semenova IV, Khan H, O'Neil AL, Caro P, Schaaf CP, Buhrlage SJ, Bezsonova I. Proc Natl Acad Sci U S A. 2025 Sep 30;122(39):e2510252122. doi: 10.1073/pnas.2510252122. Epub 2025 Sep 22. PubMed 40982686.
Backbone
  Vector backbone: pET28a-LIC Vector (GenBank accession EF442785)
  Backbone manufacturer: Structural Genomics Consortium, Toronto
  Backbone size w/o insert (bp): 5306
  Vector type: Bacterial Expression
Growth in bacteria
  Bacterial resistance: Kanamycin, 50 μg/mL
  Growth temperature: 37°C
  Growth strain: DH5alpha
  Copy number: Low Copy
Gene/Insert
  Gene/Insert name: USP7 (Ubiquitin carboxyl-terminal hydrolase 7) (alt name: HAUSP)
  Species: H. sapiens (human)
  Insert size (bp): 3306
  Mutation: K420E
  Entrez Gene: USP7 (a.k.a. C16DELp13.2, DEL16P13.2, HAFOUS, HAUSP, TEF1)
  Promoter: T7-promoter
  Tag / fusion protein: 6His (N terminal on insert)
  Cloning method: Gene Synthesis
  Sequencing primers: 5′ T7; 3′ T7-term
Terms and licenses: Academic/Nonprofit Terms; Industry Terms: Not Available to Industry
Depositor comments: USP7 full length Hao-Fountain patient mutation K420E
How to cite: K420E FL USP7 was a gift from Irina Bezsonova (Addgene plasmid # 227223 ; http://n2t.net/addgene:227223 ; RRID:Addgene_227223)
