[The description below was written by a language model from this plasmid's Addgene catalogue record and pLannotate feature annotations shown in this document.]
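Description:
K420E FL USP7 is a bacterial expression plasmid built on the pET28a-LIC backbone, a ligation-independent-cloning derivative of pET28a, and carries the full-length human ubiquitin carboxyl-terminal hydrolase 7 (USP7, also called HAUSP) coding sequence with the K420E substitution. The roughly 3.3 kb insert was made by gene synthesis, and the sequenced plasmid is about 8.6 kb. It replicates in E. coli from a ColE1/pBR322-type origin accompanied by the bom region and the rop gene, which together account for the low copy number given in the record, and it is selected with kanamycin through an aminoglycoside phosphotransferase (KanR) gene. An f1 phage origin is also present, along with short remnants of backbone sequence that the annotation flags as tetracycline-resistance and AmpR-promoter fragments; these are not functional markers.

Expression is driven by a T7 promoter followed directly by a lac operator and the T7 gene 10 ribosome binding site, with a T7 terminator downstream. The plasmid-borne lacI gene supplies repressor, so transcription stays low until it is induced with IPTG in a host that provides T7 RNA polymerase. The USP7 open reading frame is preceded by an N-terminal 6His tag that the record describes as cleavable, although it does not name the protease. A His-tag-like fragment annotated downstream of the insert appears to be residual vector sequence, and the record does not indicate that it is translated. K420E is a patient-derived variant associated with Hao-Fountain syndrome, and the construct is meant for producing and affinity-purifying the recombinant mutant enzyme to study how pathogenic substitutions affect USP7 activity, stability and allosteric regulation.
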