Features (pLannotate 1.2.2; 20 found; start..end, strand, type, name):
      1..589     +  rep_origin     ori: high-copy-number ColE1/pMB1/pBR322/pUC origin of replication
    775..914     -  misc_feature   bom: basis of mobility region from pBR322
   1016..1207    -  CDS            rop: Rop protein, which maintains plasmids at low copy number; rop
   1224..1604    +  CDS            YPB1_ECOLX: Protein predicted: Swiss-Prot protein existence level 4. From Escherichia coli.
   1676..1967    -  CDS            TcR (fragment): tetracycline efflux protein; tet; confers resistance to tetracycline
   1982..2003    -  protein_bind   CAP binding site: CAP binding activates transcription in the presence of cAMP. E. coli catabolite activator protein
   2016..3098    -  CDS            lacI: lac repressor; lacI; The lac repressor binds to the lac operator to inhibit transcription in E. coli. This inhibition can be relieved by adding lactose or isopropyl-β-D-thiogalactopyranoside (IPTG).
   3099..3176    -  promoter       lacI promoter: lacI
   3184..3463    -  CDS            TcR (fragment): tetracycline efflux protein; tet; confers resistance to tetracycline
   3485..3503    +  promoter       T7 promoter: promoter for bacteriophage T7 RNA polymerase
   3504..3528    +  protein_bind   lac operator: The lac repressor binds to the lac operator to inhibit transcription in E. coli. This inhibition can be relieved by adding lactose or isopropyl-β-D-thiogalactopyranoside (IPTG). lac repressor encoded by lacI
   3543..3565    +  RBS            RBS: efficient ribosome binding site from bacteriophage T7 gene 10 (Olins and Rangwala, 1989)
   3584..3600    +  CDS            capTEV™ (fragment): composite tag for in vivo biotinylation, TEV protease cleavage, and 6xHis tagging
   3629..6934    +  CDS            USP7: UBP7_HUMAN - Also known as HAUSP. Experimental evidence at protein level: Swiss-Prot protein existence level 1. (Microbial infection) Contributes to the overall stabilization and trans-activation capability of the herpesvirus 1 trans-acting transcriptional protein ICP0/VMW110 during HSV-1 infection. From Homo sapiens (Human).
   6967..6984    +  CDS            9xHis (fragment): 9xHis affinity tag
   6994..7043    +  CDS            SET1 (fragment): solubility-enhancement tag derived from T7 phage gene 10B
   7051..7098    +  terminator     T7 terminator: transcription terminator for bacteriophage T7 RNA polymerase
   7135..7563    +  rep_origin     f1 ori (sequence partly withheld): f1 bacteriophage origin of replication; arrow indicates direction of (+) strand synthesis
   7616..7673    +  promoter       AmpR promoter (fragment): bla
   7682..8497    -  CDS            KanR: aminoglycoside phosphotransferase; aph(3')-Ia; confers resistance to kanamycin in bacteria or G418 (Geneticin®) in eukaryotes
>Addgene plasmid #227223 | K420E FL USP7 | addgene full sequence | sequence record 449550 | Addgene NGS Result
TTGAGATCCTTTTTTTCTGCGCGTAATCTGCTGCTTGCAAACAAAAAAACCACCGCTACCAGCGGTGGTT
TGTTTGCCGGATCAAGAGCTACCAACTCTTTTTCCGAAGGTAACTGGCTTCAGCAGAGCGCAGATACCAA
ATACTGTCCTTCTAGTGTAGCCGTAGTTAGGCCACCACTTCAAGAACTCTGTAGCACCGCCTACATACCT
CGCTCTGCTAATCCTGTTACCAGTGGCTGCTGCCAGTGGCGATAAGTCGTGTCTTACCGGGTTGGACTCA
AGACGATAGTTACCGGATAAGGCGCAGCGGTCGGGCTGAACGGGGGGTTCGTGCACACAGCCCAGCTTGG
AGCGAACGACCTACACCGAACTGAGATACCTACAGCGTGAGCTATGAGAAAGCGCCACGCTTCCCGAAGG
GAGAAAGGCGGACAGGTATCCGGTAAGCGGCAGGGTCGGAACAGGAGAGCGCACGAGGGAGCTTCCAGGG
GGAAACGCCTGGTATCTTTATAGTCCTGTCGGGTTTCGCCACCTCTGACTTGAGCGTCGATTTTTGTGAT
GCTCGTCAGGGGGGCGGAGCCTATGGAAAAACGCCAGCAACGCGGCCTTTTTACGGTTCCTGGCCTTTTG
CTGGCCTTTTGCTCACATGTTCTTTCCTGCGTTATCCCCTGATTCTGTGGATAACCGTATTACCGCCTTT
GAGTGAGCTGATACCGCTCGCCGCAGCCGAACGACCGAGCGCAGCGAGTCAGTGAGCGAGGAAGCGGAAG
AGCGCCTGATGCGGTATTTTCTCCTTACGCATCTGTGCGGTATTTCACACCGCAATGGTGCACTCTCAGT
ACAATCTGCTCTGATGCCGCATAGTTAAGCCAGTATACACTCCGCTATCGCTACGTGACTGGGTCATGGC
TGCGCCCCGACACCCGCCAACACCCGCTGACGCGCCCTGACGGGCTTGTCTGCTCCCGGCATCCGCTTAC
AGACAAGCTGTGACCGTCTCCGGGAGCTGCATGTGTCAGAGGTTTTCACCGTCATCACCGAAACGCGCGA
GGCAGCTGCGGTAAAGCTCATCAGCGTGGTCGTGAAGCGATTCACAGATGTCTGCCTGTTCATCCGCGTC
CAGCTCGTTGAGTTTCTCCAGAAGCGTTAATGTCTGGCTTCTGATAAAGCGGGCCATGTTAAGGGCGGTT
TTTTCCTGTTTGGTCACTGATGCCTCCGTGTAAGGGGGATTTCTGTTCATGGGGGTAATGATACCGATGA
AACGAGAGAGGATGCTCACGATACGGGTTACTGATGATGAACATGCCCGGTTACTGGAACGTTGTGAGGG
TAAACAACTGGCGGTATGGATGCGGCGGGACCAGAGAAAAATCACTCAGGGTCAATGCCAGCGCTTCGTT
AATACAGATGTAGGTGTTCCACAGGGTAGCCAGCAGCATCCTGCGATGCAGATCCGGAACATAATGGTGC
AGGGCGCTGACTTCCGCGTTTCCAGACTTTACGAAACACGGAAACCGAAGACCATTCATGTTGTTGCTCA
GGTCGCAGACGTTTTGCAGCAGCAGTCGCTTCACGTTCGCTCGCGTATCGGTGATTCATTCTGCTAACCA
GTAAGGCAACCCCGCCAGCCTAGCCGGGTCCTCAACGACAGGAGCACGATCATGCGCACCCGTGGGGCCG
CCATGCCGGCGATAATGGCCTGCTTCTCGCCGAAACGTTTGGTGGCGGGACCAGTGACGAAGGCTTGAGC
GAGGGCGTGCAAGATTCCGAATACCGCAAGCGACAGGCCGATCATCGTCGCGCTCCAGCGAAAGCGGTCC
TCGCCGAAAATGACCCAGAGCGCTGCCGGCACCTGTCCTACGAGTTGCATGATAAAGAAGACAGTCATAA
GTGCGGCGACGATAGTCATGCCCCGCGCCCACCGGAAGGAGCTGACTGGGTTGAAGGCTCTCAAGGGCAT
CGGTCGAGATCCCGGTGCCTAATGAGTGAGCTAACTTACATTAATTGCGTTGCGCTCACTGCCCGCTTTC
CAGTCGGGAAACCTGTCGTGCCAGCTGCATTAATGAATCGGCCAACGCGCGGGGAGAGGCGGTTTGCGTA
TTGGGCGCCAGGGTGGTTTTTCTTTTCACCAGTGAGACGGGCAACAGCTGATTGCCCTTCACCGCCTGGC
CCTGAGAGAGTTGCAGCAAGCGGTCCACGCTGGTTTGCCCCAGCAGGCGAAAATCCTGTTTGATGGTGGT
TAACGGCGGGATATAACATGAGCTGTCTTCGGTATCGTCGTATCCCACTACCGAGATATCCGCACCAACG
CGCAGCCCGGACTCGGTAATGGCGCGCATTGCGCCCAGCGCCATCTGATCGTTGGCAACCAGCATCGCAG
TGGGAACGATGCCCTCATTCAGCATTTGCATGGTTTGTTGAAAACCGGACATGGCACTCCAGTCGCCTTC
CCGTTCCGCTATCGGCTGAATTTGATTGCGAGTGAGATATTTATGCCAGCCAGCCAGACGCAGACGCGCC
GAGACAGAACTTAATGGGCCCGCTAACAGCGCGATTTGCTGGTGACCCAATGCGACCAGATGCTCCACGC
CCAGTCGCGTACCGTCTTCATGGGAGAAAATAATACTGTTGATGGGTGTCTGGTCAGAGACATCAAGAAA
TAACGCCGGAACATTAGTGCAGGCAGCTTCCACAGCAATGGCATCCTGGTCATCCAGCGGATAGTTAATG
ATCAGCCCACTGACGCGTTGCGCGAGAAGATTGTGCACCGCCGCTTTACAGGCTTCGACGCCGCTTCGTT
CTACCATCGACACCACCACGCTGGCACCCAGTTGATCGGCGCGAGATTTAATCGCCGCGACAATTTGCGA
CGGCGCGTGCAGGGCCAGACTGGAGGTGGCAACGCCAATCAGCAACGACTGTTTGCCCGCCAGTTGTTGT
GCCACGCGGTTGGGAATGTAATTCAGCTCCGCCATCGCCGCTTCCACTTTTTCCCGCGTTTTCGCAGAAA
CGTGGCTGGCCTGGTTCACCACGCGGGAAACGGTCTGATAAGAGACACCGGCATACTCTGCGACATCGTA
TAACGTTACTGGTTTCACATTCACCACCCTGAATTGACTCTCTTCCGGGCGCTATCATGCCATACCGCGA
AAGGTTTTGCGCCATTCGATGGTGTCCGGGATCTCGACGCTCTCCCTTATGCGACTCCTGCATTAGGAAG
CAGCCCAGTAGTAGGTTGAGGCCGTTGAGCACCGCCGCCGCAAGGAATGGTGCATGCAAGGAGATGGCGC
CCAACAGTCCCCCGGCCACGGGGCCTGCCACCATACCCACGCCGAAACAAGCGCTCATGAGCCCGAAGTG
GCGAGCCCGATCTTCCCCATCGGTGATGTCGGCGATATAGGCGCCAGCAACCGCACCTGTGGCGCCGGTG
ATGCCGGCCACGATGCGTCCGGCGTAGAGGATCGAGATCTCGATCCCGCGAAATTAATACGACTCACTAT
AGGGGAATTGTGAGCGGATAACAATTCCCCTCTAGAAATAATTTTGTTTAACTTTAAGAAGGAGATATAC
CATGGGCAGCAGCCATCATCATCATCATCACAGCAGCGGCCTGGTTCCGCGTGGTAGTATGAACCACCAG
CAGCAGCAGCAGCAGCAGAAAGCGGGCGAGCAGCAGTTGAGCGAGCCCGAGGACATGGAGATGGAAGCGG
GAGATACAGATGACCCACCAAGAATTACTCAGAACCCTGTGATCAATGGGAATGTGGCCCTGAGTGATGG
ACACAACACCGCGGAGGAGGACATGGAGGATGACACCAGTTGGCGCTCCGAGGCAACCTTTCAGTTCACT
GTGGAGCGCTTCAGCAGACTGAGTGAGTCGGTCCTTAGCCCTCCGTGTTTTGTGCGAAATCTGCCATGGA
AGATTATGGTGATGCCACGCTTTTATCCAGACAGACCACACCAAAAAAGCGTAGGATTCTTTCTCCAGTG
CAATGCTGAATCTGATTCCACGTCATGGTCTTGCCATGCACAAGCAGTGCTGAAGATAATAAATTACAGA
GATGATGAAAAGTCGTTCAGTCGTCGTATTAGTCATTTGTTCTTCCATAAAGAAAATGATTGGGGATTTT
CCAATTTTATGGCCTGGAGTGAAGTGACCGATCCTGAGAAAGGATTTATAGATGATGACAAAGTTACCTT
TGAAGTCTTTGTACAGGCGGATGCTCCCCATGGAGTTGCGTGGGATTCAAAGAAGCACACAGGCTACGTC
GGCTTAAAGAATCAGGGAGCGACTTGTTACATGAACAGCCTGCTACAGACGTTATTTTTCACGAATCAGC
TACGAAAGGCTGTGTACATGATGCCAACCGAGGGGGATGATTCGTCTAAAAGCGTCCCTTTAGCATTACA
AAGAGTGTTCTATGAATTACAGCATAGTGATAAACCTGTAGGAACAAAAAAGTTAACAAAGTCATTTGGG
TGGGAAACTTTAGATAGCTTCATGCAACATGATGTTCAGGAGCTTTGTCGAGTGTTGCTCGATAATGTGG
AAAATAAGATGAAAGGCACCTGTGTAGAGGGCACCATACCCAAATTATTCCGCGGCAAAATGGTGTCCTA
TATCCAGTGTAAAGAAGTAGACTATCGGTCTGATAGAAGAGAAGATTATTATGATATCCAGCTAAGTATC
AAAGGAAAGAAAAATATATTTGAATCATTTGTGGATTATGTGGCAGTAGAACAGCTCGATGGGGACAATA
AATACGACGCTGGGGAACATGGCTTACAGGAAGCAGAGAAAGGTGTGAAATTCCTAACATTGCCACCAGT
GTTACATCTACAACTGATGAGATTTATGTATGACCCTCAGACGGACCAAAATATCGAGATCAATGATAGG
TTTGAATTCCCAGAGCAGTTACCACTTGATGAATTTTTGCAAAAAACAGATCCTAAGGACCCTGCAAATT
ATATTCTTCATGCAGTCCTGGTTCATAGTGGAGATAATCATGGTGGACATTATGTGGTTTATCTAAACCC
CAAAGGGGATGGCAAATGGTGTAAATTTGATGACGACGTGGTGTCAAGGTGTACTAAAGAGGAAGCAATT
GAGCACAATTATGGGGGTCACGATGACGACCTGTCTGTTCGACACTGCACTAATGCTTACATGTTAGTCT
ACATCAGGGAATCAAAACTGAGTGAAGTTTTACAGGCGGTCACCGACCATGATATTCCTCAGCAGTTGGT
GGAGCGATTACAAGAAGAGAAAAGGATCGAGGCTCAGAAGCGGAAGGAGCGGCAGGAAGCCCATCTCTAT
ATGCAAGTGCAGATAGTCGCAGAGGACCAGTTTTGTGGCCACCAAGGGAATGACATGTACGATGAAGAAA
AAGTGAAATACACTGTGTTCAAAGTATTGAAGAACTCCTCGCTTGCTGAGTTTGTTCAGAGCCTCTCTCA
GACCATGGGATTTCCACAAGATCAAATTCGATTGTGGCCCATGCAAGCAAGGAGTAATGGAACAAAACGA
CCAGCAATGTTAGATAATGAAGCCGACGGCAATAAAACAATGATTGAGCTCAGTGATAATGAAAACCCTT
GGACAATATTCCTGGAAACAGTTGATCCCGAGCTGGCTGCTAGTGGAGCGACCTTACCCAAGTTTGATAA
AGATCATGATGTAATGTTATTTTTGAAGATGTATGATCCCAAAACGCGGAGCTTGAATTACTGTGGGCAT
ATCTACACACCAATATCCTGTAAAATACGTGACTTGCTCCCAGTTATGTGTGACAGAGCAGGATTTATTC
AAGATACTAGCCTTATCCTCTATGAGGAAGTTAAACCGAATTTAACAGAGAGAATTCAGGACTATGACGT
GTCTCTTGATAAAGCCCTTGATGAACTAATGGATGGTGACATCATAGTATTTCAGAAGGATGACCCTGAA
AATGATAACAGTGAATTACCCACCGCAAAGGAGTATTTCCGAGATCTCTACCACCGCGTTGATGTCATTT
TCTGTGATAAAACAATCCCTAATGATCCTGGATTTGTGGTTACGTTATCAAATAGAATGAATTATTTTCA
GGTTGCAAAGACAGTTGCACAGAGGCTCAACACAGATCCAATGTTGCTGCAGTTTTTCAAGTCTCAAGGT
TATAGGGATGGCCCAGGTAATCCTCTTAGACATAATTATGAAGGTACTTTAAGAGATCTTCTACAGTTCT
TCAAGCCTAGACAACCTAAGAAACTTTACTATCAGCAGCTTAAGATGAAAATCACAGACTTTGAGAACAG
GCGAAGTTTTAAATGTATATGGTTAAACAGCCAATTTAGGGAAGAGGAAATAACACTATATCCAGACAAG
CATGGGTGTGTCCGGGACCTGTTAGAAGAATGTAAAAAGGCCGTGGAGCTTGGGGAGAAAGCATCAGGGA
AACTTAGGCTGCTAGAAATTGTAAGCTACAAAATCATTGGTGTTCATCAAGAAGATGAACTATTAGAATG
TTTATCTCCTGCAACGAGCCGGACGTTTCGAATAGAGGAAATCCCTTTGGACCAGGTGGACATAGACAAA
GAGAATGAGATGCTTGTCACAGTGGCGCATTTCCACAAAGAGGTCTTCGGAACGTTCGGAATCCCGTTTT
TGCTGAGGATACACCAGGGCGAGCATTTTCGAGAAGTGATGAAGCGAATCCAGAGCCTGCTGGACATCCA
GGAGAAGGAGTTTGAGAAGTTTAAATTTGCAATTGTAATGATGGGCCGACACCAGTACATAAATGAAGAC
GAGTATGAAGTAAATTTGAAAGACTTTGAGCCACAGCCCGGTAATATGTCTCATCCTCGGCCTTGGCTAG
GGCTCGACCACTTCAACAAAGCCCCAAAGAGGAGTCGCTACACTTACCTTGAAAAGGCCATTAAAATCCA
TAACTGATGATGACGAAGCTTGCGGCCGCACTCGAGCACCACCACCACCACCACTGAGATCCGGCTGCTA
ACAAAGCCCGAAAGGAAGCTGAGTTGGCTGCTGCCACCGCTGAGCAATAACTAGCATAACCCCTTGGGGC
CTCTAAACGGGTCTTGAGGGGTTTTTTGCTGAAAGGAGGAACTATATCCGGATTGGCGAATGGG
[124 nt withheld, positions 7135-7258]
C
[91 nt withheld, positions 7260-7350]
A
[49 nt withheld, positions 7352-7400]
CCTTTGACGTTGGAGTCCACGTTCTTT
[37 nt withheld, positions 7428-7464]
ACCCTATCTCGGTCTATTCTTTTGATTTATAAGGGATTTTGCCGATTTCGGCCTATTGGTTAAAAAATGA
GCTGATTTAACAAAAATTTAACGCGAATTTTAACAAAATATTAACGCTTACAATTTAGGTGGCACTTTTC
GGGGAAATGTGCGCGGAACCCCTATTTGTTTATTTTTCTAAATACATTCAAATATGTATCCGCTCATGAA
TTAATTCTTAGAAAAACTCATCGAGCATCAAATGAAACTGCAATTTATTCATATCAGGATTATCAATACC
ATATTTTTGAAAAAGCCGTTTCTGTAATGAAGGAGAAAACTCACCGAGGCAGTTCCATAGGATGGCAAGA
TCCTGGTATCGGTCTGCGATTCCGACTCGTCCAACATCAATACAACCTATTAATTTCCCCTCGTCAAAAA
TAAGGTTATCAAGTGAGAAATCACCATGAGTGACGACTGAATCCGGTGAGAATGGCAAAAGTTTATGCAT
TTCTTTCCAGACTTGTTCAACAGGCCAGCCATTACGCTCGTCATCAAAATCACTCGCATCAACCAAACCG
TTATTCATTCGTGATTGCGCCTGAGCGAGACGAAATACGCGATCGCTGTTAAAAGGACAATTACAAACAG
GAATCGAATGCAACCGGCGCAGGAACACTGCCAGCGCATCAACAATATTTTCACCTGAATCAGGATATTC
TTCTAATACCTGGAATGCTGTTTTCCCGGGGATCGCAGTGGTGAGTAACCATGCATCATCAGGAGTACGG
ATAAAATGCTTGATGGTCGGAAGAGGCATAAATTCCGTCAGCCAGTTTAGTCTGACCATCTCATCTGTAA
CATCATTGGCAACGCTACCTTTGCCATGTTTCAGAAACAACTCTGGCGCATCGGGCTTCCCATACAATCG
ATAGATTGTCGCACCTGATTGCCCGACATTATCGCGAGCCCATTTATACCCATATAAATCAGCATCCATG
TTGGAATTTAATCGCGGCCTAGAGCAAGACGTTTCCCGTTGAATATGGCTCATAACACCCCTTGTATTAC
TGTTTATGTAAGCAGACAGTTTTATTGTTCATGACCAAAATCCCTTAACGTGAGTTTTCGTTCCACTGAG
CGTCAGACCCCGTAGAAAAGATCAAAGGATCTTC
